>Addgene plasmid #244090 | pAAV.GFAP.(ER).iGlucoSnFR2.HaloTag | addgene full sequence | sequence record 486285 | Addgene NGS Result
CCGAAAAGTGCCACCTAAATTGTAAGCGTTAATATTTTGTTAAAATTCGCGTTAAATTTTTGTTAAATCA
GCTCATTTTTTAACCAATAGGCCGAAATCGGCAAAATCCCTTATAAATCAAAAGAATAGACCGAGATAGG
GT
[37 nt withheld, positions 143-179]
AAAGAACGTGGACTCCAACGTCAAAGG
[49 nt withheld, positions 207-255]
T
[91 nt withheld, positions 257-347]
G
[124 nt withheld, positions 349-472]
CCCATTCGCCATTCAGGCTGCGCAACTGTTGGGAAGGGCGATCGGTGCGGGCCTCTTCGCTATTACGCCA
GCTGCGCGCTCGCTCGCTCACTGAGGCCGCCCGGGCAAAGCCCGGGCGTCGGGCGACCTTTGGTCGCCCG
GCCTCAGTGAGCGAGCGAGCGCGCAGAGAGGGAGTGGCCAACTCCATCACTAGGGGTTCCTTGTAGTTAA
TGATTAACCCGCCATGCTACTTATCTACGTAGCCATGCTCTAGGAAGATCGTAGGTTAATTAATAACATA
TCCTGGTGTGGAGTAGGGGACGCTGCTCTGACAGAGGCTCGGGGGCCTGAGCTGGCTCTGTGAGCTGGGG
AGGAGGCAGACAGCCAGGCCTTTGTCTGCAAGCAGACCTGGCAGCATTGGGCTGGCCGCCCCCCAGGGCC
TCCTCTTCATGCCCAGTGAATGACTCACCTTGGCACAGACACAATGTTCGGGGTGGGCACAGTGCCTGCT
TCCCGCCGCACCCCAGCCCCCCTCAAATGCCTTCCGAGAAGCCCATTGAGCAGGGGGCTTGCATTGCACC
CCAGCCTGACAGCCTGGCATCTTGGGATAAAAGCAGCACAGCCCCCTAGGGGCTGCCCTTGCTGTGTGGC
GCCACCGGCGGTGGAGAACAAGGCTCTATTCAGCCTGTGCCCAGGAAAGGGGATCAGGGGATGCCCAGGC
ATGGACAGTGGGTGGCAGGGGGGGAGAGGAGGGCTGTCTGCTTCCCAGAAGTCCAAGGACACAAATGGGT
GAGGGGAGAGCTCTCCCCATAGCTGGGCTGCGGCCCAACCCCACCCCCTCAGGCTATGCCAGGGGGTGTT
GCCAGGGGCACCCGGGCATCGCCAGTCTAGCCCACTCCTTCATAAAGCCCTCGCATCCCAGGAGCGAGCA
GAGCCAGAGCAGGTTGGAGAGGAGACGCATCACCTCCGCTGCTCGCGGGGATCCCGCCACCATGCTGCTA
TCCGTGCCGCTGCTGCTCGGCCTCCTCGGCCTGGCCATCGCCAGATCTAAGCTGGAGATTTTCTCTTGGT
GGGCTGGGGATGAAGGCCCTGCCCTGGAGGCACTCATCAGACTGTATAAACAGAAGTATCCTGGAGTAGA
GGTGATAAACGCCACTGTCACCGGAGGTGCCGGTGTAAATGCTCGCGCTGTCCTTAAGACAAGGATGCTT
GGTGGTGATCCTCCTGATACATTTCAAGTTGCAGCAGGGATGGAGTTGATAGGCACATGGGTGGTGGCTA
ACAGAATGGAGGATCTCAGCGCCTTGTTTCGACAAGAGGGTTGGCTTCAAGCCTTCCCCAAGGGCCTTAT
TGATCTGATTAGTTATAAAGGTGGTATATGGAGTGTGCCCGTTAATATTCACAGGTCAAACGTAATGTGG
TATTTGCCTGCAAAGCTAAAAGAGTGGGGAGTTAACCCCCCACGGACTTGGGATGAGTTTCTTGCCACCT
GTCAAACACTTAAACAAAAGGGTCTGGAAGCTCCACTGGCTCTCGGGGAAAATTGGACACAACAACACCT
CTGGGAGAGTGTCGCCTTGGCTGTATTGGGGCCTGATGATTGGAATAATCTGTGGAATGGGAAGCTGAAG
TTCACAGACCCTAAAGCAGTTAGGGCATGGGAAGTCTTTGGCCGCGTTTTGGACTGTGCCAACAAGGATG
CAGCAGGCTTGTCTTGGCAGCAAGCTGTCGATCGGGTAGTACAGGGGAAAGCCGCTTTTAACGTAATGGG
CGACTGGGCAGCAGGATATATGACTACCACTCTCAAGTTGAAGCCTGGTACAGATTTCGCATGGGCACCA
AGTCCCGGGACACAGGGCGTCTTTATGATGGTTTCCGACTCTTTCGGACTTCCCAAAGGAGCCAAAAATC
GACAAAACGCTATCAACTGGCTTCGATTGGTCGGCTCTAAAGAAGGTCAAGATACATTCAACCCACTGAA
AGGGTCCATCGCTGCTCGGCTCGATAGCGACCCAAGCAAGTATCCGTGTAACGTCTATATCACCGCCGAC
AAGCAGAAGAACGGCATCAAGGCGAACTTCAAGATCCGCCACAACGTGGAGGACGGCAGCGTGCAGCTCG
CCGACCACTACCAGCAGAACACCCCCATCGGCGACGGCCCCGTGCTGCTGCCCGACAACCACTACCTGGT
GACCCAGTCCGTGCTGAGCAAAGACCCCAACGAGAAGCGCGATCACATGGTCCTGCTGGAGTTCGTGACC
GCCGCCGGGATCACTCTCGGCATGGACGAGCTGTACAAGGGCGGTACCGGAGGGAGCATGAGCAAGGGCG
AGGAGCTGTTCACCGGGGTGGTGCCCATCCTGGTCGAGCTGGACGGCGACGTAAACGGCCACAAGTTCAG
CGTGCGCGGCGAGGGCGAGGGCGATGCCACCAACGGCAAGCTGACCCTGAAGTTCATCTGCACCACCGGC
AAGCTGCCCGTGCCCTGGCCCACCCTCGTGACCACCCTGACCTACGGCGTGCAGTGCTTCAGCCGCTACC
CCGACCACATGAAGCAGCACGACTTCTTCAAGTCCGCCATGCCCGAAGGCTACGTCCAGGAGCGCACCAT
CAGCTTCAAGGACGACGGCACCTACAAGACCCGCGCCGAGGTGAAGTTCGAGGGCGACACCCTGGTGAAC
CGCATCGAGCTGAAGGGCATCGACTTCAAGGAGGACGGCAACATCCTGGGGCACAAGCTGGAGTACAACT
TTAACAACCCCAACGCATACGGACAGAGTGCAATGCGAGATTGGCGGAGTAATCGCATCGTTGGCTCCCT
GGTAGCAGGAGCAGTGGCCCCTGAAAGCTCCATGTCACAATTCGGAACAGTAATGGAAATTTTCCTGCAA
ACACGCAACCCACAAGCAGCAGCAAATGCAGCACAAGCTATTGCTGACCAAGTTGGCCTGGGTCGCCTTG
GTCAGCTGCAGGGCGGAGGCTCGGGCGGAGGTGGGTCGGGTGGCGGCGGATCAATGGCCGAGATCGGCAC
CGGCTTCCCCTTCGACCCCCACTACGTGGAGGTGCTGGGCGAGCGCATGCACTACGTTGACGTGGGCCCC
CGCGACGGCACCCCCGTGCTGTTCCTGCACGGCAACCCCACCAGCAGCTACGTGTGGCGCAACATCATCC
CCCACGTGGCCCCCACCCACCGCACTATCGCCCCCGACCTGATCGGCATGGGCAAGAGCGACAAGCCCGA
CCTGGGCTACTTCTTCGACGACCACGTGCGCTTCATGGACGCCTTCATCGAGGCCCTGGGCCTGGAGGAG
GTGGTGCTGGTGATCCACGACTGGGGCAGCGCCCTGGGCTTCCACTGGGCCAAGCGCAACCCCGAGCGCG
TGAAGGGCATCGCCTTCATGGAGTTCATCCGCCCCATCCCCACCTGGGACGAGTGGCCCGAGTTCGCCCG
CGAGACCTTCCAGGCCTTCCGCACCACCGACGTGGGCCGCAAGCTGATCATCGACCAGAACGTGTTCATC
GAGGGCACCCTGCCCATGGGCGTGGTGCGCCCCCTGACCGAGGTGGAGATGGACCACTACCGCGAGCCCT
TCCTGAACCCCGTGGACCGCGAGCCCCTGTGGCGCTTCCCCAACGAGCTGCCCATCGCCGGCGAGCCCGC
CAACATCGTGGCCCTGGTGGAGGAGTACATGGACTGGCTGCACCAGAGCCCCGTGCCCAAGCTGCTGTTC
TGGGGCACCCCCGGCGTGCTGATCCCCCCCGCCGAGGCCGCCCGCCTGGCCAAGAGCCTGCCCAACGTTA
AGGCCGTGGACATCGGCCCCGGCCTGAACCTGCTCCAGGAGGACAACCCCGACCTGATCGGCAGCGAGAT
CGCCCGCTGGCTGAGCACCCTCGAGATCAGCGGCAAAGATGAGTTGTAGAAGCTTTTCGAATTAGCTTAT
CATAATCAACCTCTGGATTACAAAATTTGTGAAAGATTGACTGGTATTCTTAACTATGTTGCTCCTTTTA
CGCTATGTGGATACGCTGCTTTAATGCCTTTGTATCATGCTATTGCTTCCCGTATGGCTTTCATTTTCTC
CTCCTTGTATAAATCCTGGTTGCTGTCTCTTTATGAGGAGTTGTGGCCCGTTGTCAGGCAACGTGGCGTG
GTGTGCACTGTGTTTGCTGACGCAACCCCCACTGGTTGGGGCATTGCCACCACCTGTCAGCTCCTTTCCG
GGACTTTCGCTTTCCCCCTCCCTATTGCCACGGCGGAACTCATCGCCGCCTGCCTTGCCCGCTGCTGGAC
AGGGGCTCGGCTGTTGGGCACTGACAATTCCGTGGTGTTGTCGGGGAAATCATCGTCCTTTCCTTGGCTG
CTCGCCTGTGTTGCCACCTGGATTCTGCGCGGGACGTCCTTCTGCTACGTCCCTTCGGCCCTCAATCCAG
CGGACCTTCCTTCCCGCGGCCTGCTGCCGGCTCTGCGGCCTCTTCCGCGTCTTCGCCTTCGCCCTCAGAC
GAGTCGGATCTCCCTTTGGGCCGCCTCCCCGCATCGGAGGCCGCTTCGAGCAGACATGATAAGATACATT
GATGAGTTTGGACAAACCACAACTAGAATGCAGTGAAAAAAATGCTTTATTTGTGAAATTTGTGATGCTA
TTGCTTTATTTGTAACCATTATAAGCTGCAATAAACAAGTTAACAACAACAATTGCATTCATTTTATGTT
TCAGGTTCAGGGGGAGATGTGGGAGGTTTTTTAAAGCAAGTAAAACCTCTACAAATGTGGTAAAATCGAT
AAGGATCTTCCTAGAGCATGGCTACGTAGATAAGTAGCATGGCGGGTTAATCATTAACTACAAGGAACCC
CTAGTGATGGAGTTGGCCACTCCCTCTCTGCGCGCTCGCTCGCTCACTGAGGCCGGGCGACCAAAGGTCG
CCCGACGCCCGGGCTTTGCCCGGGCGGCCTCAGTGAGCGAGCGAGCGCGCAGCTGCATTAATGAATCGGC
CAACGCGCGGGGAGAGGCGGTTTGCGTATTGGGCGCTCTTCCGCTTCCTCGCTCACTGACTCGCTGCGCT
CGGTCGTTCGGCTGCGGCGAGCGGTATCAGCTCACTCAAAGGCGGTAATACGGTTATCCACAGAATCAGG
GGATAACGCAGGAAAGAACATGTGAGCAAAAGGCCAGCAAAAGGCCAGGAACCGTAAAAAGGCCGCGTTG
CTGGCGTTTTTCCATAGGCTCCGCCCCCCTGACGAGCATCACAAAAATCGACGCTCAAGTCAGAGGTGGC
GAAACCCGACAGGACTATAAAGATACCAGGCGTTTCCCCCTGGAAGCTCCCTCGTGCGCTCTCCTGTTCC
GACCCTGCCGCTTACCGGATACCTGTCCGCCTTTCTCCCTTCGGGAAGCGTGGCGCTTTCTCATAGCTCA
CGCTGTAGGTATCTCAGTTCGGTGTAGGTCGTTCGCTCCAAGCTGGGCTGTGTGCACGAACCCCCCGTTC
AGCCCGACCGCTGCGCCTTATCCGGTAACTATCGTCTTGAGTCCAACCCGGTAAGACACGACTTATCGCC
ACTGGCAGCAGCCACTGGTAACAGGATTAGCAGAGCGAGGTATGTAGGCGGTGCTACAGAGTTCTTGAAG
TGGTGGCCTAACTACGGCTACACTAGAAGAACAGTATTTGGTATCTGCGCTCTGCTGAAGCCAGTTACCT
TCGGAAAAAGAGTTGGTAGCTCTTGATCCGGCAAACAAACCACCGCTGGTAGCGGTGGTTTTTTTGTTTG
CAAGCAGCAGATTACGCGCAGAAAAAAAGGATCTCAAGAAGATCCTTTGATCTTTTCTACGGGGTCTGAC
GCTCAGTGGAACGAAAACTCACGTTAAGGGATTTTGGTCATGAGATTATCAAAAAGGATCTTCACCTAGA
TCCTTTTAAATTAAAAATGAAGTTTTAAATCAATCTAAAGTATATATGAGTAAACTTGGTCTGACAGTTA
CCAATGCTTAATCAGTGAGGCACCTATCTCAGCGATCTGTCTATTTCGTTCATCCATAGTTGCCTGACTC
CCCGTCGTGTAGATAACTACGATACGGGAGGGCTTACCATCTGGCCCCAGTGCTGCAATGATACCGCGAG
ACCCACGCTCACCGGCTCCAGATTTATCAGCAATAAACCAGCCAGCCGGAAGGGCCGAGCGCAGAAGTGG
TCCTGCAACTTTATCCGCCTCCATCCAGTCTATTAATTGTTGCCGGGAAGCTAGAGTAAGTAGTTCGCCA
GTTAATAGTTTGCGCAACGTTGTTGCCATTGCTACAGGCATCGTGGTGTCACGCTCGTCGTTTGGTATGG
CTTCATTCAGCTCCGGTTCCCAACGATCAAGGCGAGTTACATGATCCCCCATGTTGTGCAAAAAAGCGGT
TAGCTCCTTCGGTCCTCCGATCGTTGTCAGAAGTAAGTTGGCCGCAGTGTTATCACTCATGGTTATGGCA
GCACTGCATAATTCTCTTACTGTCATGCCATCCGTAAGATGCTTTTCTGTGACTGGTGAGTACTCAACCA
AGTCATTCTGAGAATAGTGTATGCGGCGACCGAGTTGCTCTTGCCCGGCGTCAATACGGGATAATACCGC
GCCACATAGCAGAACTTTAAAAGTGCTCATCATTGGAAAACGTTCTTCGGGGCGAAAACTCTCAAGGATC
TTACCGCTGTTGAGATCCAGTTCGATGTAACCCACTCGTGCACCCAACTGATCTTCAGCATCTTTTACTT
TCACCAGCGTTTCTGGGTGAGCAAAAACAGGAAGGCAAAATGCCGCAAAAAAGGGAATAAGGGCGACACG
GAAATGTTGAATACTCATACTCTTCCTTTTTCAATATTATTGAAGCATTTATCAGGGTTATTGTCTCATG
AGCGGATACATATTTGAATGTATTTAGAAAAATAAACAAATAGGGGTTCCGCGCACATTTCC
Features (pLannotate 1.2.2; 13 found; start..end, strand, type, name):
     44..472     -  rep_origin     f1 ori (sequence partly withheld): f1 bacteriophage origin of replication; arrow indicates direction of (+) strand synthesis
    477..546     -  CDS            lacZα (fragment): LacZα fragment of β-galactosidase; lacZ fragment
    541..673     -  repeat_region  AAV2 ITR (fragment): inverted terminal repeat of adeno-associated virus serotype 2 inverted
   2482..3201    +  CDS            cEGFP: cEGFP is a basic (constitutively fluorescent) green fluorescent protein published in 2008, derived from Aequorea victoria.
   3466..4344    +  CDS            dhaA: DHAA_PSEPV - Experimental evidence at protein level: Swiss-Prot protein existence level 1. Catalyzes hydrolytic cleavage of carbon-halogen bonds in halogenated aliphatic compounds, leading to the formation of the corresponding primary alcohols, halide ions and protons. Has a broad substrate specificity, as it is able to dehalogenate mono- and di- chlorinated and brominated alkanes (up to at least C10), and the two isomers of 1,3-dichloropropene to 3-chloroallyl alcohol; the highest activity was found with 1,2-dibromoethane, while no activity was observed with the analog 1,2-dichloroethane. Fro
   4396..4984    +  misc_feature   WPRE: woodchuck hepatitis virus posttranscriptional regulatory element
   5012..5133    -  polyA_signal   SV40 poly(A) signal: SV40 polyadenylation signal
   5156..5224    -  CDS            large T antigen (fragment): large T antigen from SV40 (simian virus 40)
   5295..5428    +  repeat_region  AAV2 ITR: inverted terminal repeat of adeno-associated virus serotype 2 inverted
   5422..5478    -  CDS            lacI (fragment): lac repressor; lacI; The lac repressor binds to the lac operator to inhibit transcription in E. coli. This inhibition can be relieved by adding lactose or isopropyl-β-D-thiogalactopyranoside (IPTG).
   5661..6249    -  rep_origin     ori: high-copy-number ColE1/pMB1/pBR322/pUC origin of replication
   6420..7280    -  CDS            AmpR: β-lactamase; bla; confers resistance to ampicillin, carbenicillin, and related antibiotics
   7281..7385    -  promoter       AmpR promoter: bla
