[The description below was written by a language model from this plasmid's Addgene catalogue record and pLannotate feature annotations shown in this document.]
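Description:
pAAV.GFAP.(ER).iGlucoSnFR2.HaloTag is an adeno-associated virus transfer plasmid built on a pAAV backbone for producing recombinant AAV that expresses an endoplasmic reticulum-targeted green fluorescent glucose sensor. In bacteria it is maintained through a high-copy ColE1/pUC-type origin and selected with ampicillin via the β-lactamase gene and its native promoter. An f1 phage origin and short lacZα and lacI remnants are carried over from the cloning backbone. The use of a recombination-deficient growth strain is consistent with the need to keep the two AAV2 inverted terminal repeats intact. These repeats flank the expression cassette and provide the cis signals for replication and packaging of the genome into AAV capsids.

Between the ITRs, the annotated payload consists of a GFP-derived coding segment, which corresponds to the fluorescent reporter portion of iGlucoSnFR2, followed by a dhaA-derived haloalkane dehalogenase sequence, which is the HaloTag. HaloTag binds chloroalkane dye ligands covalently and, according to the stated purpose, acts here as a glucose-insensitive partner, presumably giving a reference signal alongside the sensor's green response. A WPRE and an SV40 polyadenylation signal follow the coding region to enhance transcript stability and 3′ end processing.

The name indicates a GFAP promoter, typically used for astrocyte-directed expression, but the roughly 1.8 kb upstream of the sensor is unannotated, so the feature table does not confirm it or the glucose-binding domain. The catalogue lists an N-terminal IgG kappa leader, which fits entry into the secretory pathway, although no ER retention signal is annotated. It also lists a C-terminal mIRFP670nano3 tag, which conflicts with the HaloTag seen in the name and sequence and may be a catalogue error. The associated work concerns measuring glucose in mouse brain in vivo.
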