Addgene plasmid #244090: pAAV.GFAP.(ER).iGlucoSnFR2.HaloTag
Purpose: ER targeted expression of green glucose sensor with non-responsive HaloTag
Depositing lab: Tim Brown & HHMI-JRC Tool Translation Team. Depositing organization: HHMI, Janelia Research Campus. Publication: iGlucoSnFR2: A genetically encoded fluorescent sensor for measuring intracellular or extracellular glucose in vivo in mouse brain. Marvin JS, Machler P, Meng C, Ates T, Patel RH, Adhikari R, Makurath MA, Ku Z, Feliciano D, Atasoy D, Cui G, Kleinfeld D, Brown TA. Sci Adv. 2025 Nov 14;11(46):eadz3889. doi: 10.1126/sciadv.adz3889. Epub 2025 Nov 12. PubMed 41223288.
Backbone
  Vector backbone: pAAV
  Vector type: AAV
Growth in bacteria
  Bacterial resistance: Ampicillin, 100 μg/mL
  Growth temperature: 37°C
  Growth strain: NEB Stable
  Copy number: High Copy
Gene/Insert
  Gene/Insert name: iGlucoSnFR2.HaloTag
  Species: M. musculus (mouse), Synthetic
  Tag / fusion protein: IgG kappa leader (N terminal on insert); mIRFP670nano3 (C terminal on insert)
  Cloning method: Restriction Enzyme; 5′ cloning site Unknown (unknown if destroyed)
Terms and licenses: Academic/Nonprofit Terms; Industry Terms: Not Available to Industry
How to cite: pAAV.GFAP.(ER).iGlucoSnFR2.HaloTag was a gift from Tim Brown & HHMI-JRC Tool Translation Team (Addgene plasmid # 244090 ; http://n2t.net/addgene:244090 ; RRID:Addgene_244090)
